>Addgene plasmid #193547 | pIM65 | addgene full sequence | sequence record 382752 | Addgene NGS Result
AACAAAACCCATCGTACGGCCAAGGAAGTCTCCAATAACTGTGATCCACCACAAGCGCCAGGGTTTTCCC
AGTCACGACGTTGTAAAACGACGGCCAGTCATGCATAATCCGCACGCATCTGGAATAAGGAAGTGCCATT
CCGCCTGACCTCAAATAATGATTTTATTTTGACTGATAGTGACCTGTTCGTTGCAACAGATTGATGAGCA
ATGCTTTTTTATAATGCCAACTTTGTACAAAAAAGCAGGCTTCGAAGGAGATAGAACCATGGATCATGTT
GATGGCGTTACCGATCAACTGCAAGTCAACATTCAGAAGACTAAGTTGGAAATCAAACGCGAATACTTAT
TTCCAAAAGTCAACAAGGATGGTATTGTTGTCACCGCCAAATTTGTGATCGATTTCATTGATACTGTTGT
AGTGAATCTGGGTGATTTATTGAAGGTTTTTTGTTCTAGTTCACTACTTTTTGTTCGTGGACCTAACAAA
GAGATCCGCGATGTTTTTAAGGAGTTGAAGTTATTGAGAAATTTTGTATGCTTCGTTACGGACAGATTCA
AAGAGCTGAAAAGCCAACCTATTGATTTCTTCGTTCATGTTTTAGAGGTGACCAGCCACGCTGCAATGAT
TGCCTGGTTGTATCTCCCAAGCAATGAGAAAGAAAATCAGGAAACGAATGATTTGCTTTCTGATCATTTG
AACATGAAGATTAAGCCCATTGACCGAAGCATCGGCAAGATCTATATTGATGTGTTGCAAGCTCTACGAT
CAGAATGGCGTCCGATTATTTCAATTGATCATGTAGATAATTGTGTGGCTGGCTTTGTGGAGACTCTCCA
ACACAACTTGAAGGCAATATCGGTTAGTAATCCAAATACTCATCAAATAGCAGACCTTCAGGAGATGCTC
AACCTCTTAATTGCCAATCTGTCCATACAAGCTCTTGAATTTCACCTTAAAGATATCGACACTGTGATGA
TTGATTCTGGAATACTCGTTTACTCGTTGTGTGAAGATGTGGTGCTAGGGGAAGTGAGTATTGATTTGCC
AGGTACCATTGAGCGCATCAAGATATTGATCTACAACATTATTCGAAAGGAGTTCCAATCTAGTTTGTCA
AGGATTCATGGACTAGGCTATGTTGATTTCGCCTTAAGCAATCTTCATGAGTTCCAAAGACGATATGCAG
ATTCGCTTGATTCTGTGAAGACTCAACTTCAAATAATTCAAACTGAACTGGATGGCGTGCAACCTTTTCT
GAAGTTTGTTGCAGAACAACAATACAATATTCACGACAAATTTCAGAATAGTGTGTCTCTACTGATTGGC
AAAGCATATGAGGTAGAATATATTGTTGATGCTTGTGTGAGCAAAAGAGTTCCGGACTGGTGTCTCATGC
GTTGGCTCGTGGACATTAGCTCAGAGGTTGCAGAGATGCAACAAAAGAAAATGTTTGAGGTTGACTTAGT
GTTACCTGACCCAGCTTTCTTGTACAAAGTTGGCATTATAAGAAAGCATTGCTTATCAATTTGTTGCAAC
GAACAGGTCACTATCAGTCAAAATAAAATCATTATTTGAGGCTAGGTGGAGGCTCAGTGATGATAAGTCT
GCGATGGTGGATGCATGTGTCATGGTCATAGCTGTTTCCTGTGTGAAATTGTTATCCGCTCAGAGGGCAC
AATCCTATTCCGCGCTATCCGACAATCTCCAAGACATTAGGTGGAGTTCAGTTCGGCGTATGGCATATGT
CGCTGGAAAGAACATGTGAGCAAAAGGCCAGCAAAAGGCCAGGAACCGTAAAAAGGCCGCGTTGCTGGCG
TTTTTCCATAGGCTCCGCCCCCCTGACGAGCATCACAAAAATCGACGCTCAAGTCAGAGGTGGCGAAACC
CGACAGGACTATAAAGATACCAGGCGTTTCCCCCTGGAAGCTCCCTCGTGCGCTCTCCTGTTCCGACCCT
GCCGCTTACCGGATACCTGTCCGCCTTTCTCCCTTCGGGAAGCGTGGCGCTTTCTCATAGCTCACGCTGT
AGGTATCTCAGTTCGGTGTAGGTCGTTCGCTCCAAGCTGGGCTGTGTGCACGAACCCCCCGTTCAGCCCG
ACCGCTGCGCCTTATCCGGTAACTATCGTCTTGAGTCCAACCCGGTAAGACACGACTTATCGCCACTGGC
AGCAGCCACTGGTAACAGGATTAGCAGAGCGAGGTATGTAGGCGGTGCTACAGAGTTCTTGAAGTGGTGG
CCTAACTACGGCTACACTAGAAGAACAGTATTTGGTATCTGCGCTCTGCTGAAGCCAGTTACCTTCGGAA
AAAGAGTTGGTAGCTCTTGATCCGGCAAACAAACCACCGCTGGTAGCGGTGGTTTTTTTGTTTGCAAGCA
GCAGATTACGCGCAGAAAAAAAGGATCTCAAGAAGATCCTTTGATCTTTTCTACGGGGTCTGACGCTCTA
TTCAACAAAGCCGCCGTCCCGTCAAGTCAGCGTAAATGGGTAGGGGGCTTCAAATCGTCCGCTCTGCCAG
TGTTACAACCAATTAACAAATTCTGATTAGAAAAACTCATCGAGCATCAAATGAAACTGCAATTTATTCA
TATCAGGATTATCAATACCATATTTTTGAAAAAGCCGTTTCTGTAATGAAGGAGAAAACTCACCGAGGCA
GTTCCATAGGATGGCAAGATCCTGGTATCGGTCTGCGATTCCGACTCGTCCAACATCAATACAACCTATT
AATTTCCCCTCGTCAAAAATAAGGTTATCAAGTGAGAAATCACCATGAGTGACGACTGAATCCGGTGAGA
ATGGCAAAAGCTTATGCATTTCTTTCCAGACTTGTTCAACAGGCCAGCCATTACGCTCGTCATCAAAATC
ACTCGCATCAACCAAACCGTTATTCATTCGTGATTGCGCCTGAGCGAGACGAAATACGCGATCGCTGTTA
AAAGGACAATTACAAACAGGAATCGAATGCAACCGGCGCAGGAACACTGCCAGCGCATCAACAATATTTT
CACCTGAATCAGGATATTCTTCTAATACCTGGAATGCTGTTTTCCCGGGGATCGCAGTGGTGAGTAACCA
TGCATCATCAGGAGTACGGATAAAATGCTTGATGGTCGGAAGAGGCATAAATTCCGTCAGCCAGTTTAGT
CTGACCATCTCATCTGTAACATCATTGGCAACGCTACCTTTGCCATGTTTCAGAAACAACTCTGGCGCAT
CGGGCTTCCCATACAATCGATAGATTGTCGCACCTGATTGCCCGACATTATCGCGAGCCCATTTATACCC
ATATAAATCAGCATCCATGTTGGAATTTAATCGCGGCCTCGAGCAAGACGTTTCCCGTTGAATATGGCTC
ATAACACCCCTTGTATTACTGTTTATGTAAGCAGACAGTTTTATTGTTCATGATGATATATTTTTATCTT
GTGCAATGTAACATCAGAGATTTTGAGACACAACGTGGCTTTCCCCCGCCGCTCTAGAACTAGTGGATCC
AAATAAAACGAAAGGCTCAGTCGAAAGACTGGGCCTTTCGTTTTATCTGTTGTTTGTCGCATTATACGAG
ACGTCCAGGTTGGGATACCTGA
Features (pLannotate 1.2.2; 7 found; start..end, strand, type, name):
     56..99      -  CDS            lacZα (fragment): LacZα fragment of β-galactosidase; lacZ fragment
    152..251     +  protein_bind   attL1: mutant version of attL; recombination site for the Gateway® LR reaction LR Clonase™
   1479..1578    -  protein_bind   attL2: mutant version of attL; recombination site for the Gateway® LR reaction LR Clonase™
   1823..2411    -  rep_origin     ori: high-copy-number ColE1/pMB1/pBR322/pUC origin of replication
   2547..3362    -  CDS            KanR: aminoglycoside phosphotransferase; aph(3')-Ia; confers resistance to kanamycin in bacteria or G418 (Geneticin®) in eukaryotes
   3478..3500    +  misc_feature   MCS (fragment): pBluescript multiple cloning site
   3500..3546    +  terminator     rrnB T1 terminator: transcription terminator T1 from the E. coli rrnB gene
