[The description below was written by a language model from this plasmid's Addgene catalogue record and pLannotate feature annotations shown in this document.]
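Description:
pIM65 is a Gateway entry clone built on the pTWIST ENTRY backbone, a small bacterial cloning vector of about 3.6 kb. It is maintained in E. coli through a high-copy ColE1/pUC-type origin of replication and selected with kanamycin via an aminoglycoside phosphotransferase (KanR) gene. Other annotated backbone elements are minor: a short lacZα remnant, a fragment of a pBluescript-type multiple cloning site, and an rrnB T1 transcription terminator, which helps insulate the plasmid from read-through transcription.

The payload is ID#14, an NLR integrated domain derived from the tomato gene model Solyc05g007610.2.1. Integrated domains are non-canonical domains embedded in plant NLR immune receptors and are thought to act as decoys that mimic the host targets of pathogen effectors. The insert itself is not annotated in the feature table, but it presumably sits in the roughly 1.2 kb interval between the attL1 and attL2 sites, the only part of the plasmid bounded by recombination sites. These attL sites allow directional transfer of the insert into any attR-containing destination vector by an LR Clonase reaction. No promoter, tag or reporter is annotated, which is consistent with an entry clone that is not meant to express its insert; expression elements and fusion partners would be supplied by the chosen destination vector.

The plasmid belongs to a toolkit of NLR integrated domain clones intended for identifying plant pathogen effector targets, with each entry clone serving as a source for shuttling a domain into expression vectors for downstream assays. The record does not state which destination vectors or assays are intended for this particular clone.
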