Addgene plasmid #193547: pIM65
Purpose: pENTRY clone for NLR Integrated Domain ID#14
Depositing lab: Nemo Peeters. Depositing organization: CNRS UMR 2594, INRA UMR 0441, Laboratoire des Interactions Plantes Micro-organismes (LIPM). Publication: An NLR integrated domain toolkit to identify plant pathogen effector targets. Landry D, Mila I, Sabbagh CRR, Zaffuto M, Pouzet C, Tremousaygue D, Dabos P, Deslandes L, Peeters N. Plant J. 2023 Sep;115(5):1443-1457. doi: 10.1111/tpj.16331. Epub 2023 Jul 24. PubMed 37248633.
Backbone
  Vector backbone: pTWIST ENTRY
  Vector type: pENTRY clone
Growth in bacteria
  Bacterial resistance: Kanamycin, 50 μg/mL
  Growth temperature: 37°C
  Growth strain: DH5alpha
  Copy number: High Copy
Gene/Insert
  Gene/Insert name: ID#14
  Species: Tomato (Solyc05g007610.2.1)
  Cloning method: Ligation Independent Cloning
  Sequencing primers: 5′ n/a
Terms and licenses: Academic/Nonprofit Terms; Industry Terms: Not Available to Industry
How to cite: pIM65 was a gift from Nemo Peeters (Addgene plasmid # 193547 ; http://n2t.net/addgene:193547 ; RRID:Addgene_193547)
