>Addgene plasmid #193547 | pIM65 | depositor partial sequence | sequence record 374735 | insert
TCGAAGGAGATAGAACCATGGATCATGTTGATGGCGTTACCGATCAACTGCAAGTCAACATTCAGAAGAC
TAAGTTGGAAATCAAACGCGAATACTTATTTCCAAAAGTCAACAAGGATGGTATTGTTGTCACCGCCAAA
TTTGTGATCGATTTCATTGATACTGTTGTAGTGAATCTGGGTGATTTATTGAAGGTTTTTTGTTCTAGTT
CACTACTTTTTGTTCGTGGACCTAACAAAGAGATCCGCGATGTTTTTAAGGAGTTGAAGTTATTGAGAAA
TTTTGTATGCTTCGTTACGGACAGATTCAAAGAGCTGAAAAGCCAACCTATTGATTTCTTCGTTCATGTT
TTAGAGGTGACCAGCCACGCTGCAATGATTGCCTGGTTGTATCTCCCAAGCAATGAGAAAGAAAATCAGG
AAACGAATGATTTGCTTTCTGATCATTTGAACATGAAGATTAAGCCCATTGACCGAAGCATCGGCAAGAT
CTATATTGATGTGTTGCAAGCTCTACGATCAGAATGGCGTCCGATTATTTCAATTGATCATGTAGATAAT
TGTGTGGCTGGCTTTGTGGAGACTCTCCAACACAACTTGAAGGCAATATCGGTTAGTAATCCAAATACTC
ATCAAATAGCAGACCTTCAGGAGATGCTCAACCTCTTAATTGCCAATCTGTCCATACAAGCTCTTGAATT
TCACCTTAAAGATATCGACACTGTGATGATTGATTCTGGAATACTCGTTTACTCGTTGTGTGAAGATGTG
GTGCTAGGGGAAGTGAGTATTGATTTGCCAGGTACCATTGAGCGCATCAAGATATTGATCTACAACATTA
TTCGAAAGGAGTTCCAATCTAGTTTGTCAAGGATTCATGGACTAGGCTATGTTGATTTCGCCTTAAGCAA
TCTTCATGAGTTCCAAAGACGATATGCAGATTCGCTTGATTCTGTGAAGACTCAACTTCAAATAATTCAA
ACTGAACTGGATGGCGTGCAACCTTTTCTGAAGTTTGTTGCAGAACAACAATACAATATTCACGACAAAT
TTCAGAATAGTGTGTCTCTACTGATTGGCAAAGCATATGAGGTAGAATATATTGTTGATGCTTGTGTGAG
CAAAAGAGTTCCGGACTGGTGTCTCATGCGTTGGCTCGTGGACATTAGCTCAGAGGTTGCAGAGATGCAA
CAAAAGAAAATGTTTGAGGTTGACTTAGTGTTACCTG
