>Addgene plasmid #193547 | pIM65 | depositor partial sequence | sequence record 374736 | pTwist+ENTR backbone
AACAAAACCCATCGTACGGCCAAGGAAGTCTCCAATAACTGTGATCCACCACAAGCGCCAGGGTTTTCCC
AGTCACGACGTTGTAAAACGACGGCCAGTCATGCATAATCCGCACGCATCTGGAATAAGGAAGTGCCATT
CCGCCTGACCTCAAATAATGATTTTATTTTGACTGATAGTGACCTGTTCGTTGCAACAGATTGATGAGCA
ATGCTTTTTTATAATGCCAACTTTGTACAAAAAAGCAGGCTNNNNNNNNNNNNNNNNNNNNNNNNNNNNN
NNNNNNNNNNNNNNNNNNNNNACCCAGCTTTCTTGTACAAAGTTGGCATTATAAGAAAGCATTGCTTATC
AATTTGTTGCAACGAACAGGTCACTATCAGTCAAAATAAAATCATTATTTGAGGCTAGGTGGAGGCTCAG
TGATGATAAGTCTGCGATGGTGGATGCATGTGTCATGGTCATAGCTGTTTCCTGTGTGAAATTGTTATCC
GCTCAGAGGGCACAATCCTATTCCGCGCTATCCGACAATCTCCAAGACATTAGGTGGAGTTCAGTTCGGC
GTATGGCATATGTCGCTGGAAAGAACATGTGAGCAAAAGGCCAGCAAAAGGCCAGGAACCGTAAAAAGGC
CGCGTTGCTGGCGTTTTTCCATAGGCTCCGCCCCCCTGACGAGCATCACAAAAATCGACGCTCAAGTCAG
AGGTGGCGAAACCCGACAGGACTATAAAGATACCAGGCGTTTCCCCCTGGAAGCTCCCTCGTGCGCTCTC
CTGTTCCGACCCTGCCGCTTACCGGATACCTGTCCGCCTTTCTCCCTTCGGGAAGCGTGGCGCTTTCTCA
TAGCTCACGCTGTAGGTATCTCAGTTCGGTGTAGGTCGTTCGCTCCAAGCTGGGCTGTGTGCACGAACCC
CCCGTTCAGCCCGACCGCTGCGCCTTATCCGGTAACTATCGTCTTGAGTCCAACCCGGTAAGACACGACT
TATCGCCACTGGCAGCAGCCACTGGTAACAGGATTAGCAGAGCGAGGTATGTAGGCGGTGCTACAGAGTT
CTTGAAGTGGTGGCCTAACTACGGCTACACTAGAAGAACAGTATTTGGTATCTGCGCTCTGCTGAAGCCA
GTTACCTTCGGAAAAAGAGTTGGTAGCTCTTGATCCGGCAAACAAACCACCGCTGGTAGCGGTGGTTTTT
TTGTTTGCAAGCAGCAGATTACGCGCAGAAAAAAAGGATCTCAAGAAGATCCTTTGATCTTTTCTACGGG
GTCTGACGCTCTATTCAACAAAGCCGCCGTCCCGTCAAGTCAGCGTAAATGGGTAGGGGGCTTCAAATCG
TCCGCTCTGCCAGTGTTACAACCAATTAACAAATTCTGATTAGAAAAACTCATCGAGCATCAAATGAAAC
TGCAATTTATTCATATCAGGATTATCAATACCATATTTTTGAAAAAGCCGTTTCTGTAATGAAGGAGAAA
ACTCACCGAGGCAGTTCCATAGGATGGCAAGATCCTGGTATCGGTCTGCGATTCCGACTCGTCCAACATC
AATACAACCTATTAATTTCCCCTCGTCAAAAATAAGGTTATCAAGTGAGAAATCACCATGAGTGACGACT
GAATCCGGTGAGAATGGCAAAAGCTTATGCATTTCTTTCCAGACTTGTTCAACAGGCCAGCCATTACGCT
CGTCATCAAAATCACTCGCATCAACCAAACCGTTATTCATTCGTGATTGCGCCTGAGCGAGACGAAATAC
GCGATCGCTGTTAAAAGGACAATTACAAACAGGAATCGAATGCAACCGGCGCAGGAACACTGCCAGCGCA
TCAACAATATTTTCACCTGAATCAGGATATTCTTCTAATACCTGGAATGCTGTTTTCCCGGGGATCGCAG
TGGTGAGTAACCATGCATCATCAGGAGTACGGATAAAATGCTTGATGGTCGGAAGAGGCATAAATTCCGT
CAGCCAGTTTAGTCTGACCATCTCATCTGTAACATCATTGGCAACGCTACCTTTGCCATGTTTCAGAAAC
AACTCTGGCGCATCGGGCTTCCCATACAATCGATAGATTGTCGCACCTGATTGCCCGACATTATCGCGAG
CCCATTTATACCCATATAAATCAGCATCCATGTTGGAATTTAATCGCGGCCTCGAGCAAGACGTTTCCCG
TTGAATATGGCTCATAACACCCCTTGTATTACTGTTTATGTAAGCAGACAGTTTTATTGTTCATGATGAT
ATATTTTTATCTTGTGCAATGTAACATCAGAGATTTTGAGACACAACGTGGCTTTCCCCCGCCGCTCTAG
AACTAGTGGATCCAAATAAAACGAAAGGCTCAGTCGAAAGACTGGGCCTTTCGTTTTATCTGTTGTTTGT
CGCATTATACGAGACGTCCAGGTTGGGATACCTGA
